>Addgene plasmid #75733 | RPS6KA2 gRNA (BRDN0001148104) | addgene full sequence | sequence record 184460 | Addgene Assembled Sequence
CCCGGGTGCAAAGATGGATAAAGTTTTAAACAGAGAGGAATCTTTGCAGCTAATGGACCTTCTAGGTCTT
GAAAGGAGTGGGAATTGGCTCCGGTGCCCGTCAGTGGGCAGAGCGCACATCGCCCACAGTCCCCGAGAAG
TTGGGGGGAGGGGTCGGCAATTGATCCGGTGCCTAGAGAAGGTGGCGCGGGGTAAACTGGGAAAGTGATG
TCGTGTACTGGCTCCGCCTTTTTCCCGAGGGTGGGGGAGAACCGTATATAAGTGCAGTAGTCGCCGTGAA
CGTTCTTTTTCGCAACGGGTTTGCCGCCAGAACACAGGTAAGTGCCGTGTGTGGTTCCCGCGGGCCTGGC
CTCTTTACGGGTTATGGCCCTTGCGTGCCTTGAATTACTTCCACCTGGCTGCAGTACGTGATTCTTGATC
CCGAGCTTCGGGTTGGAAGTGGGTGGGAGAGTTCGAGGCCTTGCGCTTAAGGAGCCCCTTCGCCTCGTGC
TTGAGTTGAGGCCTGGCCTGGGCGCTGGGGCCGCCGCGTGCGAATCTGGTGGCACCTTCGCGCCTGTCTC
GCTGCTTTCGATAAGTCTCTAGCCATTTAAAATTTTTGATGACCTGCTGCGACGCTTTTTTTCTGGCAAG
ATAGTCTTGTAAATGCGGGCCAAGATCTGCACACTGGTATTTCGGTTTTTGGGGCCGCGGGCGGCGACGG
GGCCCGTGCGTCCCAGCGCACATGTTCGGCGAGGCGGGGCCTGCGAGCGCGGCCACCGAGAATCGGACGG
GGGTAGTCTCAAGCTGGCCGGCCTGCTCTGGTGCCTGGCCTCGCGCCGCCGTGTATCGCCCCGCCCTGGG
CGGCAAGGCTGGCCCGGTCGGCACCAGTTGCGTGAGCGGAAAGATGGCCGCTTCCCGGCCCTGCTGCAGG
GAGCTCAAAATGGAGGACGCGGCGCTCGGGAGAGCGGGCGGGTGAGTCACCCACACAAAGGAAAAGGGCC
TTTCCGTCCTCAGCCGTCGCTTCATGTGACTCCACGGAGTACCGGGCGCCGTCCAGGCACCTCGATTAGT
TCTCGAGCTTTTGGAGTACGTCGTCTTTAGGTTGGGGGGAGGGGTTTTATGCGATGGAGTTTCCCCACAC
TGAGTGGGTGGAGACTGAAGTTAGGCCAGCTTGGCACTTGATGTAATTCTCCTTGGAATTTGCCCTTTTT
GAGTTTGGATCTTGGTTCATTCTCAAGCCTCAGACAGTGGTTCAAAGTTTTTTTCTTCCATTTCAGGTGT
CGTGACGTACGGCCACCATGACCGAGTACAAGCCCACGGTGCGCCTCGCCACCCGCGACGACGTCCCCAG
GGCCGTACGCACCCTCGCCGCCGCGTTCGCCGACTACCCCGCCACGCGCCACACCGTCGATCCGGACCGC
CACATCGAGCGGGTCACCGAGCTGCAAGAACTCTTCCTCACGCGCGTCGGGCTCGACATCGGCAAGGTGT
GGGTCGCGGACGACGGCGCCGCCGTGGCGGTCTGGACCACGCCGGAGAGCGTCGAAGCGGGGGCGGTGTT
CGCCGAGATCGGCCCGCGCATGGCCGAGTTGAGCGGTTCCCGGCTGGCCGCGCAGCAACAGATGGAAGGC
CTCCTGGCGCCGCACCGGCCCAAGGAGCCCGCGTGGTTCCTGGCCACCGTCGGAGTCTCGCCCGACCACC
AGGGCAAGGGTCTGGGCAGCGCCGTCGTGCTCCCCGGAGTGGAGGCGGCCGAGCGCGCCGGGGTGCCCGC
CTTCCTGGAGACCTCCGCGCCCCGCAACCTCCCCTTCTACGAGCGGCTCGGCTTCACCGTCACCGCCGAC
GTCGAGGTGCCCGAAGGACCGCGCACCTGGTGCATGACCCGCAAGCCCGGTGCCTGAACGCGTTAAGTCG
ACAATCAACCTCTGGATTACAAAATTTGTGAAAGATTGACTGGTATTCTTAACTATGTTGCTCCTTTTAC
GCTATGTGGATACGCTGCTTTAATGCCTTTGTATCATGCTATTGCTTCCCGTATGGCTTTCATTTTCTCC
TCCTTGTATAAATCCTGGTTGCTGTCTCTTTATGAGGAGTTGTGGCCCGTTGTCAGGCAACGTGGCGTGG
TGTGCACTGTGTTTGCTGACGCAACCCCCACTGGTTGGGGCATTGCCACCACCTGTCAGCTCCTTTCCGG
GACTTTCGCTTTCCCCCTCCCTATTGCCACGGCGGAACTCATCGCCGCCTGCCTTGCCCGCTGCTGGACA
GGGGCTCGGCTGTTGGGCACTGACAATTCCGTGGTGTTGTCGGGGAAATCATCGTCCTTTCCTTGGCTGC
TCGCCTGTGTTGCCACCTGGATTCTGCGCGGGACGTCCTTCTGCTACGTCCCTTCGGCCCTCAATCCAGC
GGACCTTCCTTCCCGCGGCCTGCTGCCGGCTCTGCGGCCTCTTCCGCGTCTTCGCCTTCGCCCTCAGACG
AGTCGGATCTCCCTTTGGGCCGCCTCCCCGCGTCGACTTTAAGACCAATGACTTACAAGGCAGCTGTAGA
TCTTAGCCACTTTTTAAAAGAAAAGGGGGGACTGGAAGGGCTAATTCACTCCCAACGAAGACAAGATCTG
CTTTTTGCTTGTACTGGGTCTCTCTGGTTAGACCAGATCTGAGCCTGGGAGCTCTCTGGCTAACTAGGGA
ACCCACTGCTTAAGCCTCAATAAAGCTTGCCTTGAGTGCTTCAAGTAGTGTGTGCCCGTCTGTTGTGTGA
CTCTGGTAACTAGAGATCCCTCAGACCCTTTTAGTCAGTGTGGAAAATCTCTAGCAGTACGTATAGTAGT
TCATGTCATCTTATTATTCAGTATTTATAACTTGCAAAGAAATGAATATCAGAGAGTGAGAGGAACTTGT
TTATTGCAGCTTATAATGGTTACAAATAAAGCAATAGCATCACAAATTTCACAAATAAAGCATTTTTTTC
ACTGCATTCTAGTTGTGGTTTGTCCAAACTCATCAATGTATCTTATCATGTCTGGCTCTAGCTATCCCGC
CCCTAACTCCGCCCATCCCGCCCCTAACTCCGCCCAGTTCCGCCCATTCTCCGCCCCATGGCTGACTAAT
TTTTTTTATTTATGCAGAGGCCGAGGCCGCCTCGGCCTCTGAGCTATTCCAGAAGTAGTGAGGAGGCTTT
TTTGGAGGCCTAGGGACGTACCCAATTCGCCCTATAGTGAGTCGTATTACGCGCGCTCACTGGCCGTCGT
TTTACAACGTCGTGACTGGGAAAACCCTGGCGTTACCCAACTTAATCGCCTTGCAGCACATCCCCCTTTC
GCCAGCTGGCGTAATAGCGAAGAGGCCCGCACCGATCGCCCTTCCCAACAGTTGCGCAGCCTGAATGGCG
AATGGG
[124 nt withheld, positions 3367-3490]
C
[91 nt withheld, positions 3492-3582]
A
[49 nt withheld, positions 3584-3632]
CCTTTGACGTTGGAGTCCACGTTCTTT
[37 nt withheld, positions 3660-3696]
ACCCTATCTCGGTCTATTCTTTTGATTTATAAGGGATTTTGCCGATTTCGGCCTATTGGTTAAAAAATGA
GCTGATTTAACAAAAATTTAACGCGAATTTTAACAAAATATTAACGCTTACAATTTAGGTGGCACTTTTC
GGGGAAATGTGCGCGGAACCCCTATTTGTTTATTTTTCTAAATACATTCAAATATGTATCCGCTCATGAG
ACAATAACCCTGATAAATGCTTCAATAATATTGAAAAAGGAAGAGTATGAGTATTCAACATTTCCGTGTC
GCCCTTATTCCCTTTTTTGCGGCATTTTGCCTTCCTGTTTTTGCTCACCCAGAAACGCTGGTGAAAGTAA
AAGATGCTGAAGATCAGTTGGGTGCACGAGTGGGTTACATCGAACTGGATCTCAACAGCGGTAAGATCCT
TGAGAGTTTTCGCCCCGAAGAACGTTTTCCAATGATGAGCACTTTTAAAGTTCTGCTATGTGGCGCGGTA
TTATCCCGTATTGACGCCGGGCAAGAGCAACTCGGTCGCCGCATACACTATTCTCAGAATGACTTGGTTG
AGTACTCACCAGTCACAGAAAAGCATCTTACGGATGGCATGACAGTAAGAGAATTATGCAGTGCTGCCAT
AACCATGAGTGATAACACTGCGGCCAACTTACTTCTGACAACGATCGGAGGACCGAAGGAGCTAACCGCT
TTTTTGCACAACATGGGGGATCATGTAACTCGCCTTGATCGTTGGGAACCGGAGCTGAATGAAGCCATAC
CAAACGACGAGCGTGACACCACGATGCCTGTAGCAATGGCAACAACGTTGCGCAAACTATTAACTGGCGA
ACTACTTACTCTAGCTTCCCGGCAACAATTAATAGACTGGATGGAGGCGGATAAAGTTGCAGGACCACTT
CTGCGCTCGGCCCTTCCGGCTGGCTGGTTTATTGCTGATAAATCTGGAGCCGGTGAGCGTGGGTCTCGCG
GTATCATTGCAGCACTGGGGCCAGATGGTAAGCCCTCCCGTATCGTAGTTATCTACACGACGGGGAGTCA
GGCAACTATGGATGAACGAAATAGACAGATCGCTGAGATAGGTGCCTCACTGATTAAGCATTGGTAACTG
TCAGACCAAGTTTACTCATATATACTTTAGATTGATTTAAAACTTCATTTTTAATTTAAAAGGATCTAGG
TGAAGATCCTTTTTGATAATCTCATGACCAAAATCCCTTAACGTGAGTTTTCGTTCCACTGAGCGTCAGA
CCCCGTAGAAAAGATCAAAGGATCTTCTTGAGATCCTTTTTTTCTGCGCGTAATCTGCTGCTTGCAAACA
AAAAAACCACCGCTACCAGCGGTGGTTTGTTTGCCGGATCAAGAGCTACCAACTCTTTTTCCGAAGGTAA
CTGGCTTCAGCAGAGCGCAGATACCAAATACTGTTCTTCTAGTGTAGCCGTAGTTAGGCCACCACTTCAA
GAACTCTGTAGCACCGCCTACATACCTCGCTCTGCTAATCCTGTTACCAGTGGCTGCTGCCAGTGGCGAT
AAGTCGTGTCTTACCGGGTTGGACTCAAGACGATAGTTACCGGATAAGGCGCAGCGGTCGGGCTGAACGG
GGGGTTCGTGCACACAGCCCAGCTTGGAGCGAACGACCTACACCGAACTGAGATACCTACAGCGTGAGCT
ATGAGAAAGCGCCACGCTTCCCGAAGGGAGAAAGGCGGACAGGTATCCGGTAAGCGGCAGGGTCGGAACA
GGAGAGCGCACGAGGGAGCTTCCAGGGGGAAACGCCTGGTATCTTTATAGTCCTGTCGGGTTTCGCCACC
TCTGACTTGAGCGTCGATTTTTGTGATGCTCGTCAGGGGGGCGGAGCCTATGGAAAAACGCCAGCAACGC
GGCCTTTTTACGGTTCCTGGCCTTTTGCTGGCCTTTTGCTCACATGTTCTTTCCTGCGTTATCCCCTGAT
TCTGTGGATAACCGTATTACCGCCTTTGAGTGAGCTGATACCGCTCGCCGCAGCCGAACGACCGAGCGCA
GCGAGTCAGTGAGCGAGGAAGCGGAAGAGCGCCCAATACGCAAACCGCCTCTCCCCGCGCGTTGGCCGAT
TCATTAATGCAGCTGGCACGACAGGTTTCCCGACTGGAAAGCGGGCAGTGAGCGCAACGCAATTAATGTG
AGTTAGCTCACTCATTAGGCACCCCAGGCTTTACACTTTATGCTTCCGGCTCGTATGTTGTGTGGAATTG
TGAGCGGATAACAATTTCACACAGGAAACAGCTATGACCATGATTACGCCAAGCGCGCAATTAACCCTCA
CTAAAGGGAACAAAAGCTGGAGCTGCAAGCTTAATGTAGTCTTATGCAATACTCTTGTAGTCTTGCAACA
TGGTAACGATGAGTTAGCAACATGCCTTACAAGGAGAGAAAAAGCACCGTGCATGCCGATTGGTGGAAGT
AAGGTGGTACGATCGTGCCTTATTAGGAAGGCAACAGACGGGTCTGACATGGATTGGACGAACCACTGAA
TTGCCGCATTGCAGAGATATTGTATTTAAGTGCCTAGCTCGATACATAAACGGGTCTCTCTGGTTAGACC
AGATCTGAGCCTGGGAGCTCTCTGGCTAACTAGGGAACCCACTGCTTAAGCCTCAATAAAGCTTGCCTTG
AGTGCTTCAAGTAGTGTGTGCCCGTCTGTTGTGTGACTCTGGTAACTAGAGATCCCTCAGACCCTTTTAG
TCAGTGTGGAAAATCTCTAGCAGTGGCGCCCGAACAGGGACTTGAAAGCGAAAGGGAAACCAGAGGAGCT
CTCTCGACGCAGGACTCGGCTTGCTGAAGCGCGCACGGCAAGAGGCGAGGGGCGGCGACTGGTGAGTACG
CCAAAAATTTTGACTAGCGGAGGCTAGAAGGAGAGAGATGGGTGCGAGAGCGTCAGTATTAAGCGGGGGA
GAATTAGATCGCGATGGGAAAAAATTCGGTTAAGGCCAGGGGGAAAGAAAAAATATAAATTAAAACATAT
AGTATGGGCAAGCAGGGAGCTAGAACGATTCGCAGTTAATCCTGGCCTGTTAGAAACATCAGAAGGCTGT
AGACAAATACTGGGACAGCTACAACCATCCCTTCAGACAGGATCAGAAGAACTTAGATCATTATATAATA
CAGTAGCAACCCTCTATTGTGTGCATCAAAGGATAGAGATAAAAGACACCAAGGAAGCTTTAGACAAGAT
AGAGGAAGAGCAAAACAAAAGTAAGACCACCGCACAGCAAGCGGCCGCTGATCTTCAGACCTGGAGGAGG
AGATATGAGGGACAATTGGAGAAGTGAATTATATAAATATAAAGTAGTAAAAATTGAACCATTAGGAGTA
GCACCCACCAAGGCAAAGAGAAGAGTGGTGCAGAGAGAAAAAAGAGCAGTGGGAATAGGAGCTTTGTTCC
TTGGGTTCTTGGGAGCAGCAGGAAGCACTATGGGCGCAGCGTCAATGACGCTGACGGTACAGGCCAGACA
ATTATTGTCTGGTATAGTGCAGCAGCAGAACAATTTGCTGAGGGCTATTGAGGCGCAACAGCATCTGTTG
CAACTCACAGTCTGGGGCATCAAGCAGCTCCAGGCAAGAATCCTGGCTGTGGAAAGATACCTAAAGGATC
AACAGCTCCTGGGGATTTGGGGTTGCTCTGGAAAACTCATTTGCACCACTGCTGTGCCTTGGAATGCTAG
TTGGAGTAATAAATCTCTGGAACAGATTTGGAATCACACGACCTGGATGGAGTGGGACAGAGAAATTAAC
AATTACACAAGCTTAATACACTCCTTAATTGAAGAATCGCAAAACCAGCAAGAAAAGAATGAACAAGAAT
TATTGGAATTAGATAAATGGGCAAGTTTGTGGAATTGGTTTAACATAACAAATTGGCTGTGGTATATAAA
ATTATTCATAATGATAGTAGGAGGCTTGGTAGGTTTAAGAATAGTTTTTGCTGTACTTTCTATAGTGAAT
AGAGTTAGGCAGGGATATTCACCATTATCGTTTCAGACCCACCTCCCAACCCCGAGGGGACCCAGAGAGG
GCCTATTTCCCATGATTCCTTCATATTTGCATATACGATACAAGGCTGTTAGAGAGATAATTAGAATTAA
TTTGACTGTAAACACAAAGATATTAGTACAAAATACGTGACGTAGAAAGTAATAATTTCTTGGGTAGTTT
GCAGTTTTAAAATTATGTTTTAAAATGGACTATCATATGCTTACCGTAACTTGAAAGTATTTCGATTTCT
TGGCTTTATATATCTTGTGGAAAGGACGAAACACCGGGGGACCACTCACATCCTTGGTTTTAGAGCTAGA
AATAGCAAGTTAAAATAAGGCTAGTCCGTTATCAACTTGAAAAAGTGGCACCGAGTCGGTGCTTTTTTAA
GCTTGGCGTAACTAGATCTTGAGACAAATGGCAGTATTCATCCACAATTTTAAAAGAAAAGGGGGGATTG
GGGGGTACAGTGCAGGGGAAAGAATAGTAGACATAATAGCAACAGACATACAAACTAAAGAATTACAAAA
ACAAATTACAAAAATTCAAAATTTTCGGGTTTATTACAGGGACAGCAGAGATCCACTTTGGCGCCGGCTC
GAGGGGG
Features (pLannotate 1.2.2; 29 found; start..end, strand, type, name):
     14..80      +  CDS            small t antigen (fragment): SV40 (simian virus 40) small t antigen
    106..317     +  promoter       EF-1α core promoter: core promoter for human elongation factor EF-1α
    318..1256    +  intron         EF-1α intron A: intron upstream of the start codon of human EF-1α
   1278..1877    +  CDS            PuroR (fragment): puromycin N-acetyltransferase; pac from Streptomyces; confers resistance to puromycin
   1893..2481    +  misc_feature   WPRE: woodchuck hepatitis virus posttranscriptional regulatory element
   2532..2551    +  misc_feature   cPPT/CTS (fragment): central polypurine tract and central termination sequence of HIV-1
   2553..2786    +  LTR            3' LTR (ΔU3): self-inactivating 3' long terminal repeat (LTR) from HIV-1
   2864..2985    +  polyA_signal   SV40 poly(A) signal: SV40 polyadenylation signal
   3025..3160    +  rep_origin     SV40 ori: SV40 origin of replication
   3181..3199    -  promoter       T7 promoter: promoter for bacteriophage T7 RNA polymerase
   3207..3362    +  CDS            lacZα (fragment): LacZα fragment of β-galactosidase; lacZ fragment
   3367..3795    +  rep_origin     f1 ori (sequence partly withheld): f1 bacteriophage origin of replication; arrow indicates direction of (+) strand synthesis
   3848..3952    +  promoter       AmpR promoter: bla
   3953..4813    +  CDS            AmpR: β-lactamase; bla; confers resistance to ampicillin, carbenicillin, and related antibiotics
   4984..5572    +  rep_origin     ori: high-copy-number ColE1/pMB1/pBR322/pUC origin of replication
   5755..5847    +  CDS            lacI (fragment): lac repressor; lacI; The lac repressor binds to the lac operator to inhibit transcription in E. coli. This inhibition can be relieved by adding lactose or isopropyl-β-D-thiogalactopyranoside (IPTG).
   5860..5881    +  protein_bind   CAP binding site: CAP binding activates transcription in the presence of cAMP. E. coli catabolite activator protein
   5896..5926    +  promoter       lac promoter: promoter for the E. coli lac operon
   5934..5950    +  protein_bind   lac operator: The lac repressor binds to the lac operator to inhibit transcription in E. coli. This inhibition can be relieved by adding lactose or isopropyl-β-D-thiogalactopyranoside (IPTG). lac repressor encoded by lacI
   5995..6013    +  promoter       T3 promoter: promoter for bacteriophage T3 RNA polymerase
   6041..6267    +  promoter       RSV promoter: Rous sarcoma virus enhancer/promoter
   6268..6448    +  LTR            5' LTR (truncated): truncated 5' long terminal repeat (LTR) from HIV-1
   6495..6620    +  misc_feature   HIV-1 Ψ: packaging signal of human immunodeficiency virus type 1
   6604..6967    +  CDS            HIV-1 gag (fragment): gag protein from human immunodeficiency virus 1; gag
   7113..7346    +  misc_feature   RRE: The Rev response element (RRE) of HIV-1 allows for Rev-dependent mRNA export from the nucleus to the cytoplasm.
   7723..7749    +  CDS            Rev (fragment): human immunodeficiency virus 1 (HIV-1) Rev protein; rev; enhances nuclear export of unspliced and incompletely spliced viral mRNAs
   7753..7993    +  promoter       U6 promoter: RNA polymerase III promoter for human U6 snRNA
   8023..8098    +  misc_RNA       gRNA scaffold: guide RNA scaffold for the Streptococcus pyogenes CRISPR/Cas9 system
   8154..8271    +  misc_feature   cPPT/CTS: central polypurine tract and central termination sequence of HIV-1
