[The description below was written by a language model from this plasmid's Addgene catalogue record and pLannotate feature annotations shown in this document.]
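Description:
RPS6KA2 gRNA (BRDN0001148104) is a third-generation lentiviral CRISPR guide plasmid built on the lentiGuide-Puro backbone and designed to deliver a single guide RNA against human RPS6KA2, the gene encoding the p90 ribosomal S6 kinase RSK3. It is maintained in E. coli through a high-copy ColE1/pUC-type origin with β-lactamase-mediated ampicillin resistance. The backbone also carries an f1 origin, an SV40 origin and residual lac and T7/T3 promoter elements left over from the parental cloning vector.

The lentiviral transfer cassette begins with an RSV promoter fused to a truncated HIV-1 5' LTR, which makes genomic RNA production in packaging cells independent of Tat. This is followed by the Ψ packaging signal with a partial gag sequence, and by the RRE for Rev-dependent nuclear export. Downstream, a human U6 RNA polymerase III promoter drives the RPS6KA2-specific spacer joined to the Streptococcus pyogenes Cas9 guide scaffold. A cPPT/CTS element, which aids nuclear import of the viral genome, follows the guide cassette. An EF-1α core promoter with its first intron then expresses puromycin N-acetyltransferase for selection of transduced mammalian cells. The WPRE enhances transcript expression, and the ΔU3 self-inactivating 3' LTR closes the provirus, with an SV40 polyadenylation signal just beyond it.

The plasmid does not encode Cas9, so it must be paired with a separate Cas9 lentivector or used in cells that already express Cas9. It belongs to a human kinome guide collection and is intended for knockout of RPS6KA2. The depositor notes that the guide was designed against a GenBank reference sequence that has since been withdrawn.
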