Addgene plasmid #75733: RPS6KA2 gRNA (BRDN0001148104)
Purpose: 3rd generation lentiviral gRNA plasmid targeting human RPS6KA2
Depositing lab: John Doench & David Root. Depositing organization: Broad Institute. Publication: Optimized sgRNA design to maximize activity and minimize off-target effects of CRISPR-Cas9. Doench JG, Fusi N, Sullender M, Hegde M, Vaimberg EW, Donovan KF, Smith I, Tothova Z, Wilen C, Orchard R, Virgin HW, Listgarten J, Root DE. Nat Biotechnol. 2016 Jan 18. doi: 10.1038/nbt.3437. PubMed 26780180.
Backbone
  Vector backbone: lentiGuide-Puro
  Backbone manufacturer: Zhang Lab (Addgene plasmid # 52963)
  Vector type: Mammalian Expression, Lentiviral, CRISPR
  Selectable markers: Puromycin
Growth in bacteria
  Bacterial resistance: Ampicillin, 100 μg/mL
  Growth temperature: 37°C
  Growth strain: DH5alpha
  Copy number: High Copy
Gene/Insert
  Gene/Insert name: RPS6KA2 (alt name: RPS6KA2)
  gRNA/shRNA sequence: GGGGACCACTCACATCCTTG
  Species: H. sapiens (human)
  Entrez Gene: RPS6KA2 (a.k.a. HU-2, MAPKAPK1C, RSK, RSK3, S6K-alpha, S6K-alpha2, p90-RSK3, p90RSK2, pp90RSK3)
  Promoter: hU6
  Cloning method: Unknown
  Sequencing primers: 5′ U6-F; 3′ pS2-R
Terms and licenses: Academic/Nonprofit Terms; Industry Terms: Not Available to Industry
Depositor comments: The gRNA was designed to target a Genbank reference sequence which has since been removed from the database. Note that this plasmid does NOT contain Cas9. It should be used in conjunction with lentiCas9-Blast (Addgene #52962) or otherwise with cell lines already expressing Cas9. Browse the full kinome gRNA library at http://www.addgene.org/pooled-library/broadgpp-human-kinome/ or visit http://www.broadinstitute.org/rnai/public/ for detailed protocols and information.
How to cite: RPS6KA2 gRNA (BRDN0001148104) was a gift from John Doench & David Root (Addgene plasmid # 75733 ; http://n2t.net/addgene:75733 ; RRID:Addgene_75733)
