>Addgene plasmid #75733 | RPS6KA2 gRNA (BRDN0001148104) | depositor partial sequence | sequence record 143193 | Target Sequence
GGGGACCACTCACATCCTTG
