>Addgene plasmid #75733 | RPS6KA2 gRNA (BRDN0001148104) | addgene partial sequence | sequence record 184459 | hU6-F
ACGTGACGTAGAAAGTAATAATTTCTTGGGTAGTTTGCAGTTTTAAAATTATGTTTTAAAATGGACTATC
ATATGCTTACCGTAACTTGAAAGTATTTCGATTTCTTGGCTTTATATATCTTGTGGAAAGGACGAAACAC
CGGGGGACCACTCACATCCTTGGTTTTAGAGCTAGAAATAGCAAGTTAAAATAAGGCTAGTCCGTTATCA
ACTTGAAAAAGTGGCACCGAGTCGGTGCTTTTTTAAGCTTGGCGTAACTAGATCTTGAGACAAATGGCAG
TATTCATCCACAATTTTAAAAGAAAAGGGGGGATTGGGGGGTACAGTGCAGGGGAAAGAATAGTAGACAT
AATAGCAACAGACATACAAACTAAAGAATTACAAAAACAAATTACAAAAATTCAAAATTTTCGGGTTTAT
TACAGGGACAGCAGAGATCCACTTTGGCGCCGGCTCGAGGGGGCCCGGGTGCAAAGATGGATAAAGTTTT
AAACAGAGAGGAATCTTTGCAGCTAATGGACCTTCTAGGTCTTGAAAGGAGTGGGAATTGGCTCCGGTGC
CCGTCAGTGG
